>Addgene plasmid #87779 | pSLIK 3XFLAG-MKK4-EE-NLS hygro | depositor partial sequence | sequence record 171310 | ORF
ATGGACTACAAAGACCATGACGGTGATTATAAAGATCATGACATCGATTACAAGGATGACGATGACAAGA
CTAGTGGATCCATGCAGGGTAAACGCAAAGCACTGAAGTTGAATTTTGCAAATCCACCTTTCAAATCTAC
AGCAAGGTTTACTCTGAATCCCAATCCTACAGGAGTTCAAAACCCACACATAGAGAGACTGAGAACACAC
AGCATTGAGTCATCAGGAAAACTGAAGATCTCCCCTGAACAACACTGGGATTTCACTGCAGAGGACTTGA
AAGACCTTGGAGAAATTGGACGAGGAGCTTATGGTTCTGTCAACAAAATGGTCCACAAACCAAGTGGGCA
AATAATGGCAGTTAAAAGAATTCGGTCAACAGTGGATGAAAAAGAACAAAAACAACTTCTTATGGATTTG
GATGTAGTAATGCGGAGTAGTGATTGCCCATACATTGTTCAGTTTTATGGTGCACTCTTCAGAGAGGGTG
ACTGTTGGATCTGTATGGAACTCATGTCTACCTCGTTTGATAAGTTTTACAAATATGTATATAGTGTATT
AGATGATGTTATTCCAGAAGAAATTTTAGGCAAAATCACTTTAGCAACTGTGAAAGCACTAAACCACTTA
AAAGAAAACTTGAAAATTATTCACAGAGATATCAAACCTTCCAATATTCTTCTGGACAGAAGTGGAAATA
TCAAGCTCTGTGACTTCGGCATCAGTGGACAGCTTGTAGACGAGATTGCCAAGGAAAGAGATGCTGGCTG
TAGGCCATACATGGCACCTGAAAGAATAGACCCAAGCGCATCACGACAAGGATATGATGTCCGCTCTGAT
GTCTGGAGTTTGGGGATCACATTGTATGAGTTGGCCACAGGCCGATTTCCTTATCCAAAGTGGAATAGTG
TATTTGATCAACTAACACAAGTCGTGAAAGGAGATCCTCCGCAGCTGAGTAATTCTGAGGAAAGGGAATT
CTCCCCGAGTTTCATCAACTTTGTCAACTTGTGCCTTACGAAGGATGAATCCAAAAGGCCAAAGTATAAA
GAGCTTCTGAAACATCCCTTTATTTTGATGTATGAAGAACGTGCCGTTGAGGTCGCATGCTATGTTTGTA
AAATCCTGGATCAAATGCCAGCTACTCCCAGCTCTCCCATGTATGTCGATGGTGGTTCTGGTCCGAAGAA
AAAACGTAAAGTGTAG
