>Addgene plasmid #87779 | pSLIK 3XFLAG-MKK4-EE-NLS hygro | addgene partial sequence | sequence record 174946 | Addgene Partial NGS Result
ATAGCTTGCCACAACCCGTACCAAAGATGGATAGATCCGGAAAGCCTGAACTCACCGCGACGTCTGTCGA
GAAGTTTCTGATCGAAAAGTTCGACAGCGTCTCCGACCTGATGCAGCTCTCGGAGGGCGAAGAATCTCGT
GCTTTCAGCTTCGATGTAGGAGGGCGTGGATATGTCCTGCGGGTAAATAGCTGCGCCGATGGTTTCTACA
AAGATCGTTATGTTTATCGGCACTTTGCATCGGCCGCGCTCCCGATTCCGGAAGTGCTTGACATTGGGGA
ATTCAGCGAGAGCCTGACCTATTGCATCTCCCGCCGTGCACAGGGTGTCACGTTGCAAGACCTGCCTGAA
ACCGAACTGCCCGCTGTTCTGCAGCCGGTCGCGGAGGCCATGGATGCGATCGCTGCGGCCGATCTTAGCC
AGACGAGCGGGTTCGGCCCATTCGGACCGCAAGGAATCGGTCAATACACTACATGGCGTGATTTCATATG
CGCGATTGCTGATCCCCATGTGTATCACTGGCAAACTGTGATGGACGACACCGTCAGTGCGTCCGTCGCG
CAGGCTCTCGATGAGCTGATGCTTTGGGCCGAGGACTGCCCCGAAGTCCGGCACCTCGTGCACGCGGATT
TCGGCTCCAACAATGTCCTGACGGACAATGGCCGCATAACAGCGGTCATTGACTGGAGCGAGGCGATGTT
CGGGGATTCCCAATACGAGGTCGCCAACATCTTCTTCTGGAGGCCGTGGTTGGCTTGTATGGAGCAGCAG
ACGCGCTACTTCGAGCGGAGGCATCCGGAGCTTGCAGGATCGCCGCGGCTCCGGGCGTATATGCTCCGCA
TTGGTCTTGACCAACTCTATCAGAGCTTGGTTGACGGCAATTTCGATGATGCAGCTTGGGCGCAGGGTCG
ATGCGACGCAATCGTCCGATCCGGAGCCGGGACTGTCGGGCGTACACAAATCGCCCGCAGAAGCGCGGCC
GTCTGGACCGATGGCTGTGTAGAAGTACTCGCCGATAGTGGAAACCGACGCCCCAGCACTCGTCCGAGGG
CAAAGGAATAGAGTAGATGCCGACCGAACAAGAGCTGATTTCGAGAACGCCTCAGCCAGCAACTCGCGCG
AGCCTAGCAAGGCAAATGCGAGAGAACGGCCTTACGCTTGGTGGCACAGTTCTCGTCCACAGTTCGCTAA
GCTCGCTCGGCTGGGTCGCGGGAGGGCCGGTCGCAGTGATTCAGGCCCTTCTGGATTGTGTTGGTCCCCA
GGGCACGATTGTCATGCCCACGCACTCGGGTGATCTGACTGATCCCGCAGATTGGAGATCGCCGCCCGTG
CCTGCCGATTGGGTGCAGATCTCTAGATCTGTACAAGTAAAGCGGCCGCGACTCTAGATCATAATCAGCC
ATACCACATTTGTAGAGGTTTTACTTGCTTTAAAAAACCTCCCACACCTCCCCCTGAACCTGAAACATAA
AATGAATGCAATTGTTGTTGTTTAGTCCCTCCCAATTCGATATCAAGCTTATCGATAATCAACCTCTGGA
TTACAAAATTTGTGAAAGATTGACTGGTATTCTTAACTATGTTGCTCCTTTTACGCTATGTGGATACGCT
GCTTTAATGCCTTTGTATCATGCTATTGCTTCCCGTATGGCTTTCATTTTCTCCTCCTTGTATAAATCCT
GGTTGCTGTCTCTTTATGAGGAGTTGTGGCCCGTTGTCAGGCAACGTGGCGTGGTGTGCACTGTGTTTGC
TGACGCAACCCCCACTGGTTGGGGCATTGCCACCACCTGTCAGCTCCTTTCCGGGACTTTCGCTTTCCCC
CTCCCTATTGCCACGGCGGAACTCATCGCCGCCTGCCTTGCCCGCTGCTGGACAGGGGCTCGGCTGTTGG
GCACTGACAATTCCGTGGTGTTGTCGGGGAAATCATCGTCCTTTCCTTGGCTGCTCGCCTGTGTTGCCAC
CTGGATTCTGCGCGGGACGTCCTTCTGCTACGTCCCTTCGGCCCTCAATCCAGCGGACCTTCCTTCCCGC
GGCCTGCTGCCGGCTCTGCGGCCTCTTCCGCGTCTTCGCCTTCGCCCTCAGACGAGTCGGATCTCCCTTT
GGGCCGCCTCCCCGCATCGATACCGTCGACCTCGATCGAGACCTAGAAAAACATGGAGCAATCACAAGTA
GCAATACAGCAGCTACCAATGCTGATTGTGCCTGGCTAGAAGCACAAGAGGAGGAGGAGGTGGGTTTTCC
AGTCACACCTCAGGTACCTTTAAGACCAATGACTTACAAGGCAGCTGTAGATCTTAGCCACTTTTTAAAA
GAAAAGGGGGGACTGGAAGGGCTAATTCACTCCCAACGAAGACAAGATATCCTTGATCTGTGGATCTACC
ACACACAAGGCTACTTCCCTGATTGGCAGAACTACACACCAGGGCCAGGGATCAGATATCCACTGACCTT
TGGATGGTGCTACAAGCTAGTACCAGTTGAGCAAGAGAAGGTAGAAGAAGCCAATGAAGGAGAGAACACC
CGCTTGTTACACCCTGTGAGCCTGCATGGGATGGATGACCCGGAGAGAGAAGTATTAGAGTGGAGGTTTG
ACAGCCGCCTAGCATTTCATCACATGGCCCGAGAGCTGCATCCGGACTGTACTGGGTCTCTCTGGTTAGA
CCAGATCTGAGCCTGGGAGCTCTCTGGCTAACTAGGGAACCCACTGCTTAAGCCTCAATAAAGCTTGCCT
TGAGTGCTTCAAGTAGTGTGTGCCCGTCTGTTGTGTGACTCTGGTAACTAGAGATCCCTCAGACCCTTTT
AGTCAGTGTGGAAAATCTCTAGCAGGGCCCGTTTAAACCCGCTGATCAGCCTCGACTGTGCCTTCTAGTT
GCCAGCCATCTGTTGTTTGCCCCTCCCCCGTGCCTTCCTTGACCCTGGAAGGTGCCACTCCCACTGTCCT
TTCCTAATAAAATGAGGAAATTGCATCGCATTGTCTGAGTAGGTGTCATTCTATTCTGGGGGGTGGGGTG
GGGCAGGACAGCAAGGGGGAGGATTGGGAAGACAATAGCAGGCATGCTGGGGATGCGGTGGGCTCTATGG
CTTCTGAGGCGGAAAGAACCAGCTGGGGCTCTAGGGGGTATCCCC
[124 nt withheld, positions 3126-3249]
C
[91 nt withheld, positions 3251-3341]
A
[49 nt withheld, positions 3343-3391]
CCTTTGACGTTGGAGTCCACGTTCTTT
[37 nt withheld, positions 3419-3455]
ACCCTATCTCGGTCTATTCTTTTGATTTATAAGGGATTTTGCCGATTTCGGCCTATTGGTTAAAAAATGA
GCTGATTTAACAAAAATTTAACGCGAATTAATTCTGTGGAATGTGTGTCAGTTAGGGTGTGGAAAGTCCC
CAGGCTCCCCAGCAGGCAGAAGTATGCAAAGCATGCATCTCAATTAGTCAGCAACCAGGTGTGGAAAGTC
CCCAGGCTCCCCAGCAGGCAGAAGTATGCAAAGCATGCATCTCAATTAGTCAGCAACCATAGTCCCGCCC
CTAACTCCGCCCATCCCGCCCCTAACTCCGCCCAGTTCCGCCCATTCTCCGCCCCATGGCTGACTAATTT
TTTTTATTTATGCAGAGGCCGAGGCCGCCTCTGCCTCTGAGCTATTCCAGAAGTAGTGAGGAGGCTTTTT
TGGAGGCCTAGGCTTTTGCAAAAAGCTCCCGGGAGCTTGTATATCCATTTTCGGATCTGATCAGCACGTG
TTGACAATTAATCATCGGCATAGTATATCGGCATAGTATAATACGACAAGGTGAGGAACTAAACCATGGC
CAAGTTGACCAGTGCCGTTCCGGTGCTCACCGCGCGCGACGTCGCCGGAGCGGTCGAGTTCTGGACCGAC
CGGCTCGGGTTCTCCCGGGACTTCGTGGAGGACGACTTCGCCGGTGTGGTCCGGGACGACGTGACCCTGT
TCATCAGCGCGGTCCAGGACCAGGTGGTGCCGGACAACACCCTGGCCTGGGTGTGGGTGCGCGGCCTGGA
CGAGCTGTACGCCGAGTGGTCGGAGGTCGTGTCCACGAACTTCCGGGACGCCTCCGGGCCGGCCATGACC
GAGATCGGCGAGCAGCCGTGGGGGCGGGAGTTCGCCCTGCGCGACCCGGCCGGCAACTGCGTGCACTTCG
TGGCCGAGGAGCAGGACTGACACGTGCTACGAGATTTCGATTCCACCGCCGCCTTCTATGAAAGGTTGGG
CTTCGGAATCGTTTTCCGGGACGCCGGCTGGATGATCCTCCAGCGCGGGGATCTCATGCTGGAGTTCTTC
GCCCACCCCAACTTGTTTATTGCAGCTTATAATGGTTACAAATAAAGCAATAGCATCACAAATTTCACAA
ATAAAGCATTTTTTTCACTGCATTCTAGTTGTGGTTTGTCCAAACTCATCAATGTATCTTATCATGTCTG
TATACCGTCGACCTCTAGCTAGAGCTTGGCGTAATCATGGTCATAGCTGTTTCCTGTGTGAAATTGTTAT
CCGCTCACAATTCCACACAACATACGAGCCGGAAGCATAAAGTGTAAAGCCTGGGGTGCCTAATGAGTGA
GCTAACTCACATTAATTGCGTTGCGCTCACTGCCCGCTTTCCAGTCGGGAAACCTGTCGTGCCAGCTGCA
TTAATGAATCGGCCAACGCGCGGGGAGAGGCGGTTTGCGTATTGGGCGCTCTTCCGCTTCCTCGCTCACT
GACTCGCTGCGCTCGGTCGTTCGGCTGCGGCGAGCGGTATCAGCTCACTCAAAGGCGGTAATACGGTTAT
CCACAGAATCAGGGGATAACGCAGGAAAGAACATGTGAGCAAAAGGCCAGCAAAAGGCCAGGAACCGTAA
AAAGGCCGCGTTGCTGGCGTTTTTCCATAGGCTCCGCCCCCCTGACGAGCATCACAAAAATCGACGCTCA
AGTCAGAGGTGGCGAAACCCGACAGGACTATAAAGATACCAGGCGTTTCCCCCTGGAAGCTCCCTCGTGC
GCTCTCCTGTTCCGACCCTGCCGCTTACCGGATACCTGTCCGCCTTTCTCCCTTCGGGAAGCGTGGCGCT
TTCTCATAGCTCACGCTGTAGGTATCTCAGTTCGGTGTAGGTCGTTCGCTCCAAGCTGGGCTGTGTGCAC
GAACCCCCCGTTCAGCCCGACCGCTGCGCCTTATCCGGTAACTATCGTCTTGAGTCCAACCCGGTAAGAC
ACGACTTATCGCCACTGGCAGCAGCCACTGGTAACAGGATTAGCAGAGCGAGGTATGTAGGCGGTGCTAC
AGAGTTCTTGAAGTGGTGGCCTAACTACGGCTACACTAGAAGAACAGTATTTGGTATCTGCGCTCTGCTG
AAGCCAGTTACCTTCGGAAAAAGAGTTGGTAGCTCTTGATCCGGCAAACAAACCACCGCTGGTAGCGGTG
GTTTTTTTGTTTGCAAGCAGCAGATTACGCGCAGAAAAAAAGGATCTCAAGAAGATCCTTTGATCTTTTC
TACGGGGTCTGACGCTCAGTGGAACGAAAACTCACGTTAAGGGATTTTGGTCATGAGATTATCAAAAAGG
ATCTTCACCTAGATCCTTTTAAATTAAAAATGAAGTTTTAAATCAATCTAAAGTATATATGAGTAAACTT
GGTCTGACAGTTACCAATGCTTAATCAGTGAGGCACCTATCTCAGCGATCTGTCTATTTCGTTCATCCAT
AGTTGCCTGACTCCCCGTCGTGTAGATAACTACGATACGGGAGGGCTTACCATCTGGCCCCAGTGCTGCA
ATGATACCGCGAGACCCACGCTCACCGGCTCCAGATTTATCAGCAATAAACCAGCCAGCCGGAAGGGCCG
AGCGCAGAAGTGGTCCTGCAACTTTATCCGCCTCCATCCAGTCTATTAATTGTTGCCGGGAAGCTAGAGT
AAGTAGTTCGCCAGTTAATAGTTTGCGCAACGTTGTTGCCATTGCTACAGGCATCGTGGTGTCACGCTCG
TCGTTTGGTATGGCTTCATTCAGCTCCGGTTCCCAACGATCAAGGCGAGTTACATGATCCCCCATGTTGT
GCAAAAAAGCGGTTAGCTCCTTCGGTCCTCCGATCGTTGTCAGAAGTAAGTTGGCCGCAGTGTTATCACT
CATGGTTATGGCAGCACTGCATAATTCTCTTACTGTCATGCCATCCGTAAGATGCTTTTCTGTGACTGGT
GAGTACTCAACCAAGTCATTCTGAGAATAGTGTATGCGGCGACCGAGTTGCTCTTGCCCGGCGTCAATAC
GGGATAATACCGCGCCACATAGCAGAACTTTAAAAGTGCTCATCATTGGAAAACGTTCTTCGGGGCGAAA
ACTCTCAAGGATCTTACCGCTGTTGAGATCCAGTTCGATGTAACCCACTCGTGCACCCAACTGATCTTCA
GCATCTTTTACTTTCACCAGCGTTTCTGGGTGAGCAAAAACAGGAAGGCAAAATGCCGCAAAAAAGGGAA
TAAGGGCGACACGGAAATGTTGAATACTCATACTCTTCCTTTTTCAATATTATTGAAGCATTTATCAGGG
TTATTGTCTCATGAGCGGATACATATTTGAATGTATTTAGAAAAATAAACAAATAGGGGTTCCGCGCACA
TTTCCCCGAAAAGTGCCACCTGACGTCGACGGATCGGGAGATCTCCCGATCCCCTATGGTGCACTCTCAG
TACAATCTGCTCTGATGCCGCATAGTTAAGCCAGTATCTGCTCCCTGCTTGTGTGTTGGAGGTCGCTGAG
TAGTGCGCGAGCAAAATTTAAGCTACAACAAGGCAAGGCTTGACCGACAATTGCATGAAGAATCTGCTTA
GGGTTAGGCGTTTTGCGCTGCTTCGCGATGTACGGGCCAGATATACGCGTTGACATTGATTATTGACTAG
TTATTAATAGTAATCAATTACGGGGTCATTAGTTCATAGCCCATATATGGAGTTCCGCGTTACATAACTT
ACGGTAAATGGCCCGCCTGGCTGACCGCCCAACGACCCCCGCCCATTGACGTCAATAATGACGTATGTTC
CCATAGTAACGCCAATAGGGACTTTCCATTGACGTCAATGGGTGGAGTATTTACGGTAAACTGCCCACTT
GGCAGTACATCAAGTGTATCATATGCCAAGTACGCCCCCTATTGACGTCAATGACGGTAAATGGCCCGCC
TGGCATTATGCCCAGTACATGACCTTATGGGACTTTCCTACTTGGCAGTACATCTACGTATTAGTCATCG
CTATTACCATGGTGATGCGGTTTTGGCAGTACATCAATGGGCGTGGATAGCGGTTTGACTCACGGGGATT
TCCAAGTCTCCACCCCATTGACGTCAATGGGAGTTTGTTTTGGCACCAAAATCAACGGGACTTTCCAAAA
TGTCGTAACAACTCCGCCCCATTGACGCAAATGGGCGGTAGGCGTGTACGGTGGGAGGTCTATATAAGCA
GCGCGTTTTGCCTGTACTGGGTCTCTCTGGTTAGACCAGATCTGAGCCTGGGAGCTCTCTGGCTAACTAG
GGAACCCACTGCTTAAGCCTCAATAAAGCTTGCCTTGAGTGCTTCAAGTAGTGTGTGCCCGTCTGTTGTG
TGACTCTGGTAACTAGAGATCCCTCAGACCCTTTTAGTCAGTGTGGAAAATCTCTAGCAGTGGCGCCCGA
ACAGGGACTTGAAAGCGAAAGGGAAACCAGAGGAGCTCTCTCGACGCAGGACTCGGCTTGCTGAAGCGCG
CACGGCAAGAGGCGAGGGGCGGCGACTGGTGAGTACGCCAAAAATTTTGACTAGCGGAGGCTAGAAGGAG
AGAGATGGGTGCGAGAGCGTCAGTATTAAGCGGGGGAGAATTAGATCGCGATGGGAAAAAATTCGGTTAA
GGCCAGGGGGAAAGAAAAAATATAAATTAAAACATATAGTATGGGCAAGCAGGGAGCTAGAACGATTCGC
AGTTAATCCTGGCCTGTTAGAAACATCAGAAGGCTGTAGACAAATACTGGGACAGCTACAACCATCCCTT
CAGACAGGATCAGAAGAACTTAGATCATTATATAATACAGTAGCAACCCTCTATTGTGTGCATCAAAGGA
TAGAGATAAAAGACACCAAGGAAGCTTTAGACAAGATAGAGGAAGAGCAAAACAAAAGTAAGACCACCGC
ACAGCAAGCGGCCGCTGATCTTCAGACCTGGAGGAGGAGATATGAGGGACAATTGGAGAAGTGAATTATA
TAAATATAAAGTAGTAAAAATTGAACCATTAGGAGTAGCACCCACCAAGGCAAAGAGAAGAGTGGTGCAG
AGAGAAAAAAGAGCAGTGGGAATAGGAGCTTTGTTCCTTGGGTTCTTGGGAGCAGCAGGAAGCACTATGG
GCGCAGCGTCAATGACGCTGACGGTACAGGCCAGACAATTATTGTCTGGTATAGTGCAGCAGCAGAACAA
TTTGCTGAGGGCTATTGAGGCGCAACAGCATCTGTTGCAACTCACAGTCTGGGGCATCAAGCAGCTCCAG
GCAAGAATCCTGGCTGTGGAAAGATACCTAAAGGATCAACAGCTCCTGGGGATTTGGGGTTGCTCTGGAA
AACTCATTTGCACCACTGCTGTGCCTTGGAATGCTAGTTGGAGTAATAAATCTCTGGAACAGATTTGGAA
TCACACGACCTGGATGGAGTGGGACAGAGAAATTAACAATTACACAAGCTTAATACACTCCTTAATTGAA
GAATCGCAAAACCAGCAAGAAAAGAATGAACAAGAATTATTGGAATTAGATAAATGGGCAAGTTTGTGGA
ATTGGTTTAACATAACAAATTGGCTGTGGTATATAAAATTATTCATAATGATAGTAGGAGGCTTGGTAGG
TTTAAGAATAGTTTTTGCTGTACTTTCTATAGTGAATAGAGTTAGGCAGGGATATTCACCATTATCGTTT
CAGACCCACCTCCCAACCCCGAGGGGACCGGACAGGCCCGAAGGAATAGAAGAAGAAGGTGGAGAGAGAG
ACAGAGACAGATCCATTCGATTAGTGAACGGATCGGCACTGCGTGCGCCAATTCTGCAGACAAATGGCAG
TATTCATCCACAATTTTAAAAGAAAAGGGGGGATTGGGGGGTACAGTGCAGGGGAAAGAATAGTAGACAT
AATAGCAACAGACATACAAACTAAAGAATTACAAAAACAAATTACAAAAATTCAAAATTTTCGGGTTTAT
TACAGGGACAGCAGAGATCCAGTTTGGTTAATTCTAGACAGTTATCAACAAGTTTGTACAAAAAAGCAGG
CTTTAAAGGAACCAATTCAGTCGACTGGATCCCGAGTTTACTCCCTATCAGTGATAGAGAACGTATGTCG
AGTTTACTCCCTATCAGTGATAGAGAACGATGTCGAGTTTACTCCCTATCAGTGATAGAGAACGTATGTC
GAGTTTACTCCCTATCAGTGATAGAGAACGTATGTCGAGTTTACTCCCTATCAGTGATAGAGAACGTATG
TCGAGTTTATCCCTATCAGTGATAGAGAACGTATGTCGAGTTTACTCCCTATCAGTGATAGAGAACGTAT
GTCGAGGTAGGCGTGTACGGTGGGAGGCCTATATAAGCAGAGCTCGTTTAGTGAACCGTCAGATCGCCAC
TAGATGGACTACAAAGACCATGACGGTGATTATAAAGATCATGACATCGATTACAAGGATGACGATGACA
AGACTAGTGGATCCATGCAGGGTAAACGCAAAGCACTGAAGTTGAATTTTGCAAATCCACCTTTCAAATC
TACAGCAAGGTTTACTCTGAATCCCAATCCTACAGGAGTTCAAAACCCACACATAGAGAGACTGAGAACA
CACAGCATTGAGTCATCAGGAAAACTGAAGATCTCCCCTGAACAACACTGGGATTTCACTGCAGAGGACT
TGAAAGACCTTGGAGAAATTGGACGAGGAGCTTATGGTTCTGTCAACAAAATGGTCCACAAACCAAGTGG
GCAAATAATGGCAGTTAAAAGAATTCGGTCAACAGTGGATGAAAAAGAACAAAAACAACTTCTTATGGAT
TTGGATGTAGTAATGCGGAGTAGTGATTGCCCATACATTGTTCAGTTTTATGGTGCACTCTTCAGAGAGG
GTGACTGTTGGATCTGTATGGAACTCATGTCTACCTCGTTTGATAAGTTTTACAAATATGTATATAGTGT
ATTAGATGATGTTATTCCAGAAGAAATTTTAGGCAAAATCACTTTAGCAACTGTGAAAGCACTAAACCAC
TTAAAAGAAAACTTGAAAATTATTCACAGAGATATCAAACCTTCCAATATTCTTCTGGACAGAAGTGGAA
ATATCAAGCTCTGTGACTTCGGCATCAGTGGACAGCTTGTAGACGAGATTGCCAAGGAAAGAGATGCTGG
CTGTAGGCCATACATGGCACCTGAAAGAATAGACCCAAGCGCATCACGACAAGGATATGATGTCCGCTCT
GATGTCTGGAGTTTGGGGATCACATTGTATGAGTTGGCCACAGGCCGATTTCCTTATCCAAAGTGGAATA
GTGTATTTGATCAACTAACACAAGTCGTGAAAGGAGATCCTCCGCAGCTGAGTAATTCTGAGGAAAGGGA
ATTCTCCCCGAGTTTCATCAACTTTGTCAACTTGTGCCTTACGAAGGATGAATCCAAAAGGCCAAAGTAT
AAAGAGCTTCTGAAACATCCCTTTATTTTGATGTATGAAGAACGTGCCGTTGAGGTCGCATGCTATGTTT
GTAAAATCCTGGATCAAATGCCAGCTACTCCCAGCTCTCCCATGTATGTCGATGGTGGTTCTGGTCCGAA
GAAAAAACGTAAAGTGTAGCAATTGGAAGACTAATGCGTTTTCGAGATATCTAGACCCAGCTTTCTTGTA
CAAAGTGGTTGATAACATCTCGAGCCATAAAGATGGTTAATTAACCCACCCAAGATCTGGCCTCCGCGCC
GGGTTTTGGCGCCTCCCGCGGGCGCCCCCCTCCTCACGGCGAGCGCTGCCACGTCAGACGAAGGGCGCAG
CGAGCGTCCTGATCCTTCCGCCCGGACGCTCAGGACAGCGGCCCGCTGCTCATAAGACTCGGCCTTAGAA
CCCCAGTATCAGCAGAAGGACATTTTAGGACGGGACTTGGGTGACTCTAGGGCACTGGTTTTCTTTCCAG
AGAGCGGAACAGGCGAGGAAAAGTAGTCCCTTCTCGGCGATTCTGCGGAGGGATCTCCGTGGGGCGGTGA
ACGCCGATGATTATATAAGGACGCGCCGGGTGTGGCACAGCTAGTTCCGTCGCAGCCGGGATTTGGGTCG
CGGTTCTTGTTTGTGGATCGCTGTGATCGTCACTTGGTGAGTAGCGGGCTGCTGGGCTGGCCGGGGCTTT
CGTGGCCGCCGGGCCGCTCGGTGGGACGGAAGCGTGTGGAGAGACCGCCAAGGGCTGTAGTCTGGGTCCG
CGAGCAAGGTTGCCCTGAACTGGGGGTTGGGGGGAGCGCAGCAAAATGGCGGCTGTTCCCGAGTCTTGAA
TGGAAGACGCTTGTGAGGCGGGCTGTGAGGTCGTTGAAACAAGGTGGGGGGCATGGTGGGCGGCAAGAAC
CCAAGGTCTTGAGGCCTTCGCTAATGCGGGAAAGCTCTTATTCGGGTGAGATGGGCTGGGGCACCATCTG
GGGACCCTGACGTGAAGTTTGTCACTGACTGGAGAACTCGGTTTGTCGTCTGTTGCGGGGGCGGCAGTTA
TGGCGGTGCCGTTGGGCAGTGCACCCGTACCTTTGGGAGCGCGCGCCCTCGTCGTGTCGTGACGTCACCC
GTTCTGTTGGCTTATAATGCAGGGTGGGGCCACCTGCCGGTAGGTGTGCGGTAGGCTTTTCTCCGTCGCA
GGACGCAGGGTTCGGGCCTAGGGTAGGCTCTCCTGAATCGACAGGCGCCGGACCTCTGGTGAGGGGAGGG
ATAAGTGAGGCGTCAGTTTCTTTGGTCGGTTTTATGTACCTATCTTCTTAAGTAGCTGAAGCTCCGGTTT
TGAACTATGCGCTCGGGGTTGGCGAGTGTGTTTTGTGAAGTTTTTTAGGCACCTTTTGAAATGTAATCAT
TTGGGTCAATATGTAATTTTCAGTGTTAGACTAGTAAATTGTCCGCTAAATTCTGGCCGTTTTTGGCTTT
TTTGTTAGACGAAGCTTGGTACCGAGCTCGGATCTCCACCCCGTACCGGTCCTGCAGGATTTAAATGGCG
CGCCGCTAGCGCTACCGGACTCAGATCTCGAGCTCAAGCTTCGAATTCTGCAGTCGAATTCACCATGTCT
AGACTGGACAAGAGCAAAGTCATAAACGGAGCTCTGGAATTACTCAATGGTGTCGGTATCGAAGGCCTGA
CGACAAGGAAACTCGCTCAAAAGCTGGGAGTTGAGCAGCCTACCCTGTACTGGCACGTGAAGAACAAGCG
GGCCCTGCTCGATGCCCTGCCAATCGAGATGCTGGACAGGCATCATACCCACTTCTGCCCCCTGGAAGGC
GAGTCATGGCAAGACTTTCTGCGGAACAACGCCAAGTCATACCGCTGTGCTCTCCTCTCACATCGCGACG
GGGCTAAAGTGCATCTCGGCACCCGCCCAACAGAGAAACAGTACGAAACCCTGGAAAATCAGCTCGCGTT
CCTGTGTCAGCAAGGCTTCTCCCTGGAGAACGCACTGTACGCTCTGTCCGCCGTGGGCCACTTTACACTG
GGCTGCGTATTGGAGGAACAGGAGCATCAAGTAGCAAAAGAGGAAAGAGAGACACCTACCACCGATTCTA
TGCCCCCACTTCTGAGACAAGCAATTGAGCTGTTCGACCGGCAGGGAGCCGAACCTGCCTTCCTTTTCGG
CCTGGAACTAATCATATGTGGCCTGGAGAAACAGCTAAAGTGCGAAAGCGGCGGGCCGACCGACGCCCTT
GACGATTTTGACTTAGACATGCTCCCAGCGGCCGAAGCCGCTTGGAATAAGGCCGGTGTGCGTTTGTCTA
TATGTTATTTTCCACCATATTGCCGTCTTTTGGCAATGTGAGGGCCCGGAAACCTGGCCCTGTCTTCTTG
ACGAGCATTCCTAGGGGTCTTTCCCCTCTCGCCAAAGGAATGCAAGGTCTGTTGAATGTCGTGAAGGAAG
CAGTTCCTCTGGAAGCTTCTTGAAGACAAACAACGTCTGTAGCGACCCTTTGCAGGCAGCGGAACCCCCC
ACCTGGCGACAGGTGCCTCTGCGGCCAAAAGCCACGTGTATAAGATACACCTGCAAAGGCGGCACAACCC
CAGTGCCACGTTGTGAGTTGGATAGTTGTGGAAAGAGTCAAATGGCTCTCCTCAAGCGTATTCAACAAGG
GGCTGAAGGATGCCCAGAAGGTACCCCATTGTATGGGATCTGATCTGGGGCCTCGGTGCACATGCTTTAC
ATGTGTTTAGTCGAGGTTAAAAAAACGTCTAGGCCCCCCGAACCACGGGGACGTGGTTTTCCTTTGAAAA
ACACGATGATAAGCTTACCGGTACGCGTG
