[The description below was written by a language model from this plasmid's Addgene catalogue record.]
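Description:
pSLIK 3XFLAG-MKK4-EE-NLS hygro is a lentiviral mammalian expression plasmid built on the pSLIK-Hygro backbone, with a recorded total size of about 13.9 kb. It is propagated in bacteria under ampicillin selection, and the recommended recombination-deficient host strain reflects the usual need to keep lentiviral repeat sequences stable. After packaging into lentivirus and transduction, target mammalian cells that have integrated the vector are selected with hygromycin.

The payload is an MKK4 coding sequence of roughly 1.1 kb, referenced to a human MAP2K4 transcript accession and introduced into the backbone by Gateway recombination. The protein carries a 3xFLAG epitope at its N terminus for detection or immunoprecipitation. A nuclear localization signal at its C terminus directs the kinase to the nucleus. The record describes the insert as a constitutively active mutant. The "EE" in the name suggests phosphomimetic glutamate substitutions at activation-loop sites, but the exact residues are not stated.

Expression is described as inducible. The pSLIK platform is generally known as a single-vector doxycycline-regulated system, but the record lists neither the inducible promoter nor the transactivator, and no feature table is provided to confirm them. The sequencing primer names hint at CMV-derived sequence upstream of the insert and a human ubiquitin C promoter downstream of it.

The construct is suited to making stable cell populations in which nuclear-targeted MKK4 activity, upstream of stress-activated MAP kinases, can be switched on at will. The associated study profiled subcellular protein phosphatase responses during coxsackievirus B3 infection of cardiomyocytes.
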