Addgene plasmid #87779: pSLIK 3XFLAG-MKK4-EE-NLS hygro
Purpose: Inducible expression of constitutively active mutant MKK4 with a C-terminal NLS sequence
Depositing lab: Kevin Janes. Depositing organization: University of Virginia. Publication: Profiling Subcellular Protein Phosphatase Responses to Coxsackievirus B3 Infection of Cardiomyocytes. Shah M, Smolko CM, Kinicki S, Chapman ZD, Brautigan DL, Janes KA. Mol Cell Proteomics. 2017 Apr;16(4 suppl 1):S244-S262. doi: 10.1074/mcp.O116.063487. Epub 2017 Feb 7. PubMed 28174228.
Backbone
  Vector backbone: pSLIK-Hygro
  Backbone manufacturer: Addgene #25737
  Backbone size w/o insert (bp): 13918
  Total vector size (bp): 13855
  Vector type: Mammalian Expression, Lentiviral
  Selectable markers: Hygromycin
Growth in bacteria
  Bacterial resistance: Ampicillin, 100 μg/mL
  Growth temperature: 37°C
  Growth strain: NEB Stable
  Copy number: Unknown
Gene/Insert
  Gene/Insert name: MKK4
  Insert size (bp): 1131
  GenBank ID: NM_003010
  Tag / fusion protein: 3xFLAG (N terminal on insert); NLS (C terminal on insert)
  Cloning method: Gateway Cloning
  Sequencing primers: 5′ CMV-F; 3′ hUBCpro-R
Terms and licenses: Academic/Nonprofit Terms; Industry Terms: Not Available to Industry
How to cite: pSLIK 3XFLAG-MKK4-EE-NLS hygro was a gift from Kevin Janes (Addgene plasmid # 87779 ; http://n2t.net/addgene:87779 ; RRID:Addgene_87779)
